>Addgene plasmid #236139 | EW420 4x(ZNF35/ZNF250tarv3)-SFFV-GFP | addgene full sequence | sequence record 468376 | Addgene NGS Result
TTAAGCTACAACAAGGCAAGGCTTGACCGACAATTGACGATTGAGTAACACTGTATCTAGTCTACCTACA
GGGCTCAAAATTGCAAGGATATATAAAGAGCTCTTCAAAATTGCAAGGATATATAAAGAGGAGGTCAAAA
TTGCAAGGATATATAAAGAGCAGAACAAAATTGCAAGGATATATAAAGAGGCCTTCCGTATCAGTCTAGA
GGGTATATAATGGATCCCAAATTGCCGATAAAATAAAAGATTTTATTTAGTCTCCAGAAAAAGGGGGGAA
TGAAAGACCCCACCTGTAGGTTTGGCAAGCTAGCTGCAGTAACGCCATTTTGCAAGGCATGGAAAAATAC
CAAACCAAGAATAGAGAAGTTCAGATCAAGGGCGGGTACATGAAAATAGCTAACGTTGGGCCAAACAGGA
TATCTGCGGTGAGCAGTTTCGGCCCCGGCCCGGGGCCAAGAACAGATGGTCACCGCAGTTTCGGCCCCGG
CCCGAGGCCAAGAACAGATGGTCCCCAGATATGGCCCAACCCTCAGCAGTTTCTTAAGACCCATCAGATG
TTTCCAGGCTCCCCCAAGGACCTGAAATGACCCTGCGCCTTATTTGAATTAACCAATCAGCCTGCTTCTC
GCTTCTGTTCGCGCGCTTCTGCTTCCCGAGCTCTATAAAAGAGCTCACAACCCCTCACTCGGCGCGCCAG
TCCTCCGACAGACTGAGTCGCCCGGGAAGCTTCGCCACCATGGGATCCGTCTCAAAGGGCGAGGAACTTT
TTACGGGCGTTGTTCCGATCCTCGTCGAATTGGACGGGGACGTTAATGGGCATAAATTCTCAGTTAGTGG
TGAGGGTGAGGGGGACGCGACATATGGGAAACTTACGCTGAAGTTCATATGTACCACCGGAAAATTGCCA
GTGCCGTGGCCTACTCTCGTCACCACCCTGACATATGGTGTTCAGTGTTTTAGCCGGTATCCAGACCATA
TGAAACAGCACGATTTTTTTAAATCCGCTATGCCTGAAGGTTACGTACAGGAGCGAACGATATTTTTTAA
AGACGACGGAAACTACAAAACTAGAGCCGAGGTAAAATTCGAGGGTGACACTCTCGTGAACCGGATCGAA
CTGAAGGGCATAGATTTTAAGGAGGATGGCAATATACTGGGCCACAAGCTCGAATACAACTATAATTCTC
ATAATGTCTATATCATGGCGGACAAACAGAAAAACGGCATCAAGGTAAACTTTAAAATCCGACACAATAT
TGAGGACGGCTCTGTCCAGCTTGCGGACCATTACCAACAGAACACGCCGATAGGGGATGGTCCAGTACTT
CTCCCTGATAATCACTATTTGTCTACTCAGTCAGCTCTTAGCAAGGACCCAAACGAAAAACGGGATCACA
TGGTCCTTCTTGAGTTCGTCACTGCGGCTGGGATAACACTCGGGATGGACGAACTGTATAAGACCGGTTA
GGCCGCTCGAGGAGGGCCCGAACAAAAACTCATCTCAGAAGAGGATCTGAATAGCGCCGTCGACCATCAT
CATAATCATCATTGAGTTTAAACCCGCTGATCAGCCTCGACTGTGCCTTCTAGTTGCCAGCCATCTGTTG
TTTGCCCCTCCCCCGTGCCTTCCTTGACCCTGGAAGGTGCCACTCCCACTGTCCTTTCCTAATAAAATGA
GGAAATTGCATCGCATTGTCTGAGTAGGTGTCATTCTATTCTGGGGGGTGGGGTGGGGCAGGACAGCAAG
GGGGAGGATTGGGAAGACAATAGCAGGCATGCTGGGGATGCGGTGGGCTCTATGGAGATCTATCGATGTT
CTGGGGATGCGGTGGGCTCTATGGCTTCTGAGGCGGAAAGAACCAGCTGGGGCTCTAGGGGGTATCCCC
[124 nt withheld, positions 1890-2013]
C
[91 nt withheld, positions 2015-2105]
AGGGTGATGGTTCACGTACCTAGAAGTTCCTATTCCGAAGTTCCTATTCTCTAGAAAGTATAGGAACTTC
CTTGGCCAAAAAGCCTGAACTCACCGCGACGTCTGTCGAGAAGTTTCTGATCGAAAAGTTCGACAGCGTC
TCCGACCTGATGCAGCTCTCGGAGGGCGAAGAATCTCGTGCTTTCAGCTTCGATGTAGGAGGGCGTGGAT
ATGTCCTGCGGGTAAATAGCTGCGCCGATGGTTTCTACAAAGATCGTTATGTTTATCGGCACTTTGCATC
GGCCGCGCTCCCGATTCCGGAAGTGCTTGACATTGGGGAATTCAGCGAGAGCCTGACCTATTGCATCTCC
CGCCGTGCACAGGGTGTCACGTTGCAAGACCTGCCTGAAACCGAACTGCCCGCTGTTCTGCAGCCGGTCG
CGGAGGCCATGGATGCGATCGCTGCGGCCGATCTTAGCCAGACGAGCGGGTTCGGCCCATTCGGACCGCA
AGGAATCGGTCAATACACTACATGGCGTGATTTCATATGCGCGATTGCTGATCCCCATGTGTATCACTGG
CAAACTGTGATGGACGACACCGTCAGTGCGTCCGTCGCGCAGGCTCTCGATGAGCTGATGCTTTGGGCCG
AGGACTGCCCCGAAGTCCGGCACCTCGTGCACGCGGATTTCGGCTCCAACAATGTCCTGACGGACAATGG
CCGCATAACAGCGGTCATTGACTGGAGCGAGGCGATGTTCGGGGATTCCCAATACGAGGTCGCCAACATC
TTCTTCTGGAGGCCGTGGTTGGCTTGTATGGAGCAGCAGACGCGCTACTTCGAGCGGAGGCATCCGGAGC
TTGCAGGATCGCCGCGGCTCCGGGCGTATATGCTCCGCATTGGTCTTGACCAACTCTATCAGAGCTTGGT
TGACGGCAATTTCGATGATGCAGCTTGGGCGCAGGGTCGATGCGACGCAATCGTCCGATCCGGAGCCGGG
ACTGTCGGGCGTACACAAATCGCCCGCAGAAGCGCGGCCGTCTGGACCGATGGCTGTGTAGAAGTACTCG
CCGATAGTGGAAACCGACGCCCCAGCACTCGTCCGAGGGCAAAGGAATAGCACGTACTACGAGATTTCGA
TTCCACCGCCGCCTTCTATGAAAGGTTGGGCTTCGGAATCGTTTTCCGGGACGCCGGCTGGATGATCCTC
CAGCGCGGGGATCTCATGCTGGAGTTCTTCGCCCACCCCAACTTGTTTATTGCAGCTTATAATGGTTACA
AATAAAGCAATAGCATCACAAATTTCACAAATAAAGCATTTTTTTCACTGCATTCTAGTTGTGGTTTGTC
CAAACTCATCAATGTATCTTATCATGTCTGTATACCGTCGACCTCTAGCTAGAGCTTGGCGTAATCATGG
TCATAGCTGTTTCCTGTGTGAAATTGTTATCCGCTCACAATTCCACACAACATACGAGCCGGAAGCATAA
AGTGTAAAGCCTGGGGTGCCTAATGAGTGAGCTAACTCACATTAATTGCGTTGCGCTCACTGCCCGCTTT
CCAGTCGGGAAACCTGTCGTGCCAGCTGCATTAATGAATCGGCCAACGCGCGGGGAGAGGCGGTTTGCGT
ATTGGGCGCTCTTCCGCTTCCTCGCTCACTGACTCGCTGCGCTCGGTCGTTCGGCTGCGGCGAGCGGTAT
CAGCTCACTCAAAGGCGGTAATACGGTTATCCACAGAATCAGGGGATAACGCAGGAAAGAACATGTGAGC
AAAAGGCCAGCAAAAGGCCAGGAACCGTAAAAAGGCCGCGTTGCTGGCGTTTTTCCATAGGCTCCGCCCC
CCTGACGAGCATCACAAAAATCGACGCTCAAGTCAGAGGTGGCGAAACCCGACAGGACTATAAAGATACC
AGGCGTTTCCCCCTGGAAGCTCCCTCGTGCGCTCTCCTGTTCCGACCCTGCCGCTTACCGGATACCTGTC
CGCCTTTCTCCCTTCGGGAAGCGTGGCGCTTTCTCATAGCTCACGCTGTAGGTATCTCAGTTCGGTGTAG
GTCGTTCGCTCCAAGCTGGGCTGTGTGCACGAACCCCCCGTTCAGCCCGACCGCTGCGCCTTATCCGGTA
ACTATCGTCTTGAGTCCAACCCGGTAAGACACGACTTATCGCCACTGGCAGCAGCCACTGGTAACAGGAT
TAGCAGAGCGAGGTATGTAGGCGGTGCTACAGAGTTCTTGAAGTGGTGGCCTAACTACGGCTACACTAGA
AGAACAGTATTTGGTATCTGCGCTCTGCTGAAGCCAGTTACCTTCGGAAAAAGAGTTGGTAGCTCTTGAT
CCGGCAAACAAACCACCGCTGGTAGCGGTGGTTTTTTTGTTTGCAAGCAGCAGATTACGCGCAGAAAAAA
AGGATCTCAAGAAGATCCTTTGATCTTTTCTACGGGGTCTGACGCTCAGTGGAACGAAAACTCACGTTAA
GGGATTTTGGTCATGAGATTATCAAAAAGGATCTTCACCTAGATCCTTTTAAATTAAAAATGAAGTTTTA
AATCAATCTAAAGTATATATGAGTAAACTTGGTCTGACAGTTACCAATGCTTAATCAGTGAGGCACCTAT
CTCAGCGATCTGTCTATTTCGTTCATCCATAGTTGCCTGACTCCCCGTCGTGTAGATAACTACGATACGG
GAGGGCTTACCATCTGGCCCCAGTGCTGCAATGATACCGCGAGACCCACGCTCACCGGCTCCAGATTTAT
CAGCAATAAACCAGCCAGCCGGAAGGGCCGAGCGCAGAAGTGGTCCTGCAACTTTATCCGCCTCCATCCA
GTCTATTAATTGTTGCCGGGAAGCTAGAGTAAGTAGTTCGCCAGTTAATAGTTTGCGCAACGTTGTTGCC
ATTGCTACAGGCATCGTGGTGTCACGCTCGTCGTTTGGTATGGCTTCATTCAGCTCCGGTTCCCAACGAT
CAAGGCGAGTTACATGATCCCCCATGTTGTGCAAAAAAGCGGTTAGCTCCTTCGGTCCTCCGATCGTTGT
CAGAAGTAAGTTGGCCGCAGTGTTATCACTCATGGTTATGGCAGCACTGCATAATTCTCTTACTGTCATG
CCATCCGTAAGATGCTTTTCTGTGACTGGTGAGTACTCAACCAAGTCATTCTGAGAATAGTGTATGCGGC
GACCGAGTTGCTCTTGCCCGGCGTCAATACGGGATAATACCGCGCCACATAGCAGAACTTTAAAAGTGCT
CATCATTGGAAAACGTTCTTCGGGGCGAAAACTCTCAAGGATCTTACCGCTGTTGAGATCCAGTTCGATG
TAACCCACTCGTGCACCCAACTGATCTTCAGCATCTTTTACTTTCACCAGCGTTTCTGGGTGAGCAAAAA
CAGGAAGGCAAAATGCCGCAAAAAAGGGAATAAGGGCGACACGGAAATGTTGAATACTCATACTCTTCCT
TTTTCAATATTATTGAAGCATTTATCAGGGTTATTGTCTCATGAGCGGATACATATTTGAATGTATTTAG
AAAAATAAACAAATAGGGGTTCCGCGCACATTTCCCCGAAAAGTGCCACCTGACGTCGACGGATCGGGAG
ATCTCCCGATCCCCTATGGTGCACTCTCAGTACAATCTGCTCTGATGCCGCATAGTTAAGCCAGTATCTG
CTCCCTGCTTGTGTGTTGGAGGTCGCTGAGTAGTGCGCGAGCAAAAT
Features (pLannotate 1.2.2; 19 found; start..end, strand, type, name):
    207..224     +  promoter       minP (fragment): minimal TATA-box promoter with low basal activity
    319..726     +  promoter       SFFV promoter: spleen focus-forming virus long terminal repeat (LTR) promoter
    749..1462    +  CDS            EGFP: EGFP is a basic (constitutively fluorescent) green fluorescent protein published in 1996, derived from Aequorea victoria. It is reported to be a rapidly-maturing weak dimer with moderate acid sensitivity.
   1581..1805    +  polyA_signal   bGH poly(A) signal: bovine growth hormone polyadenylation signal
   1821..1844    +  polyA_signal   bGH poly(A) signal (fragment): bovine growth hormone polyadenylation signal
   1848..1869    +  promoter       SV40 promoter (fragment): SV40 enhancer and early promoter
   1890..2123    +  rep_origin     f1 ori (fragment) (sequence partly withheld): f1 bacteriophage origin of replication; arrow indicates direction of (+) strand synthesis
   2128..2175    +  protein_bind   FRT: FLP-mediated recombination occurs in the 8-bp core sequence TCTAGAAA (Turan and Bode, 2011). FLP recombinase from the Saccharomyces cerevisiae 2μ plasmid
   2183..3205    +  CDS            HygR: aminoglycoside phosphotransferase from E. coli; aph(4)-Ia; confers resistance to hygromycin
   3215..3340    +  CDS            ble (fragment): BLE_KLEPN - Experimental evidence at protein level: Swiss-Prot protein existence level 1. Binding protein with a strong affinity to the bleomycin family of antibiotics. Binds to CL990; an antimitotic-antibiotic compound. From Klebsiella pneumoniae.
   3335..3456    +  polyA_signal   SV40 poly(A) signal: SV40 polyadenylation signal
   3529..3545    -  protein_bind   lac operator: The lac repressor binds to the lac operator to inhibit transcription in E. coli. This inhibition can be relieved by adding lactose or isopropyl-β-D-thiogalactopyranoside (IPTG). lac repressor encoded by lacI
   3553..3583    -  promoter       lac promoter: promoter for the E. coli lac operon
   3598..3619    -  protein_bind   CAP binding site: CAP binding activates transcription in the presence of cAMP. E. coli catabolite activator protein
   3632..3724    -  CDS            lacI (fragment): lac repressor; lacI; The lac repressor binds to the lac operator to inhibit transcription in E. coli. This inhibition can be relieved by adding lactose or isopropyl-β-D-thiogalactopyranoside (IPTG).
   3907..4495    -  rep_origin     ori: high-copy-number ColE1/pMB1/pBR322/pUC origin of replication
   4666..5526    -  CDS            AmpR: β-lactamase; bla; confers resistance to ampicillin, carbenicillin, and related antibiotics
   5527..5631    -  promoter       AmpR promoter: bla
   5690..5742    -  misc_feature   bom (fragment): basis of mobility region from pBR322
