[The description below was written by a language model from this plasmid's Addgene catalogue record and pLannotate feature annotations shown in this document.]
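Description:
EW420 4x(ZNF35/ZNF250tarv3)-SFFV-GFP is a mammalian expression reporter plasmid of about 5.8 kb built on a Flp-In backbone. In E. coli it is maintained as a high-copy plasmid through a ColE1/pUC-type origin and selected with ampicillin via the AmpR (β-lactamase) cassette. Remnants of an f1 origin, lac promoter/operator elements and a pBR322 bom region are also annotated but appear to be backbone carry-over.

The reporter cassette consists of the spleen focus-forming virus LTR promoter driving EGFP, terminated by a bovine growth hormone polyadenylation signal. According to the catalogue entry, four binding sites for the ZNF35/ZNF250 zinc-finger DNA-binding domains lie upstream of the SFFV promoter. These sites are not called in the automated feature table, which annotates only a short minimal-promoter fragment in that upstream region. Because SFFV is a strong constitutive promoter, this arrangement suits measuring how zinc-finger fusion proteins recruited to the upstream sites change GFP output, for example through repression. The record states only that it is a fluorescent reporter, and the associated study concerns machine-guided protein engineering for deimmunization and therapeutic function.

Downstream of the reporter is an FRT site immediately followed by a hygromycin resistance coding sequence and an SV40 polyadenylation signal, with no full promoter annotated ahead of it. This is the standard Flp-In design: FLP-mediated recombination into a genomic FRT landing pad places the marker behind a resident promoter, so only correct single-copy integrants become resistant. The catalogue lists puromycin as the mammalian selectable marker, whereas the sequence annotation shows HygR and no puromycin gene, a discrepancy the record does not resolve.
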