Addgene plasmid #236139: EW420 4x(ZNF35/ZNF250tarv3)-SFFV-GFP
Purpose: Fluorescent reporter encoding GFP under control of SFFV promoter with four ZNF35/ZNF250 binding sites upstream
Depositing lab: Xiaojing Gao. Depositing organization: Stanford University. Publication: Machine-guided dual-objective protein engineering for deimmunization and therapeutic functions. Wolfsberg E, Paul JS, Tycko J, Chen B, Bassik MC, Bintu L, Alizadeh AA, Gao XJ. Cell Syst. 2025 Jul 16;16(7):101299. doi: 10.1016/j.cels.2025.101299. Epub 2025 Jun 3. PubMed 40466641.
Backbone
  Vector backbone: FLP-IN
  Vector type: Mammalian Expression
  Selectable markers: Puromycin
Growth in bacteria
  Bacterial resistance: Ampicillin, 100 μg/mL
  Growth temperature: 37°C
  Growth strain: DH5alpha
  Copy number: High Copy
Gene/Insert
  Gene/Insert name: EGFP
  Species: Synthetic
  Promoter: SFFV promoter with four ZNF35/ZNF250 binding sites upstream
  Cloning method: Gibson Cloning
Terms and licenses: Academic/Nonprofit Terms; Industry Terms: Not Available to Industry
Depositor comments: See https://benchling.com/s/seq-f627Qxx1CdMlAuMsMVZS?m=slm-24ih6qTa4XUz0FP8VJuvfor annotated sequence. Please visit https://doi.org/10.1101/2025.02.24.639918 for bioRxiv preprint.
How to cite: EW420 4x(ZNF35/ZNF250tarv3)-SFFV-GFP was a gift from Xiaojing Gao (Addgene plasmid # 236139 ; http://n2t.net/addgene:236139 ; RRID:Addgene_236139)
